Addgene plasmid #22513: pJA281
Depositing lab: Julie Ahringer. Depositing organization: University of Cambridge. Publication: MosSCI and gateway compatible plasmid toolkit for constitutive and inducible expression of transgenes in the C. elegans germline. Zeiser E, Frokjaer-Jensen C, Jorgensen E, Ahringer J. PLoS One. 2011;6(5):e20082. Epub 2011 May 26. 10.1371/journal.pone.0020082 PubMed 21637852.
Backbone
  Vector backbone: pDONRP4P1R
  Backbone manufacturer: Invitrogen
  Backbone size w/o insert (bp): 2646
  Vector type: Worm Expression
Growth in bacteria
  Bacterial resistance: Kanamycin, 50 μg/mL
  Growth temperature: 37°C
  Growth strain: DH5alpha
  Copy number: Unknown
Gene/Insert
  Gene/Insert name: Pmex-5::mCherry (w introns w/o stop)
  Species: C. elegans (nematode)
  Insert size (bp): 1365
  Cloning method: Gateway Cloning; 5′ cloning site attP4 (destroyed during cloning); 3′ cloning site attP1R (destroyed during cloning)
  Sequencing primers: 5′ M13F
Terms and licenses: Academic/Nonprofit Terms; Industry Terms: Not Available to Industry
How to cite: pJA281 was a gift from Julie Ahringer (Addgene plasmid # 22513 ; http://n2t.net/addgene:22513 ; RRID:Addgene_22513)
