[The description below was written by a language model from this plasmid's Addgene catalogue record and pLannotate feature annotations shown in this document.]
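Description:
pJA281 is a Gateway entry clone for building C. elegans transgenes, made by BP recombination of a PCR product into the Invitrogen donor vector pDONRP4P1R. That reaction consumed the attP4 and attP1R sites. The annotated sequence shows the insert flanked by an attL-type site containing the attB4 core on the 5′ side and an attR1 site on the 3′ side, the arrangement expected for a "slot 1" (5′ element) entry clone in MultiSite Gateway assembly. The 4,011-nt plasmid is propagated in E. coli through a high-copy ColE1/pUC-type origin and selected with kanamycin via the aminoglycoside phosphotransferase gene. Other backbone features include the rrnB T1 and T2 terminators upstream of the cassette, which insulate it from read-through transcription, a T7 promoter downstream of the attR1 site, and short lacI and lacZα remnants that have no evident function here.

The 1,365-bp insert consists of the C. elegans mex-5 promoter fused to an mCherry coding sequence that carries introns, typically included to improve expression in worms, and lacks a stop codon. The promoter is not separately annotated in the feature table, but it presumably occupies the roughly 490-nt interval between the att site and the start of mCherry. Because mCherry is left open at its 3′ end, an LR reaction that combines this clone with a gene-of-interest entry clone, a 3′ UTR entry clone and a destination vector should yield an N-terminal mCherry fusion under mex-5 promoter control. The plasmid belongs to a MosSCI- and Gateway-compatible toolkit for constitutive and inducible transgene expression in the C. elegans germline. pJA281 is a building block for such constructs and is not itself a finished expression vector.
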