Features (pLannotate 1.2.2; 11 found; start..end, strand, type, name):
    121..213     +  CDS            lacI (fragment): lac repressor; lacI; The lac repressor binds to the lac operator to inhibit transcription in E. coli. This inhibition can be relieved by adding lactose or isopropyl-β-D-thiogalactopyranoside (IPTG).
    268..295     -  terminator     rrnB T2 terminator: transcription terminator T2 from the E. coli rrnB gene
    427..470     +  terminator     rrnB T1 terminator: Escherichia coli rrnB; transcription terminator T1 from the E. coli rrnB gene
    517..553     -  CDS            lacZα (fragment): LacZα fragment of β-galactosidase; lacZ fragment
    592..677     +  protein_bind   attL1 (fragment): mutant version of attL; recombination site for the Gateway® LR reaction LR Clonase™
    668..688     +  protein_bind   attB4: mutant version of attB; core recombination site for the Gateway® BP reaction BP Clonase™
   1177..2037    +  CDS            mCherry: mCherry is a basic (constitutively fluorescent) red fluorescent protein published in 2004, derived from Discosoma sp.. It is reported to be a very rapidly-maturing monomer with low acid sensitivity.
   2057..2180    +  protein_bind   attR1: mutant version of attR; recombination site for the Gateway® LR reaction LR Clonase™
   2253..2271    -  promoter       T7 promoter: promoter for bacteriophage T7 RNA polymerase
   2405..3214    +  CDS            KanR: aminoglycoside phosphotransferase; aph(3')-Ia; confers resistance to kanamycin in bacteria or G418 (Geneticin®) in eukaryotes
   3361..3949    +  rep_origin     ori: high-copy-number ColE1/pMB1/pBR322/pUC origin of replication
>Addgene plasmid #22513 | pJA281 | depositor full sequence | sequence record 10343 | Author sequence
CTTTCCTGCGTTATCCCCTGATTCTGTGGATAACCGTATTACCGCCTTTGAGTGAGCTGATACCGCTCGC
CGCAGCCGAACGACCGAGCGCAGCGAGTCAGTGAGCGAGGAAGCGGAAGAGCGCCCAATACGCAAACCGC
CTCTCCCCGCGCGTTGGCCGATTCATTAATGCAGCTGGCACGACAGGTTTCCCGACTGGAAAGCGGGCAG
TGAGCGCAACGCAATTAATACGCGTACCGCTAGCCAGGAAGAGTTTGTAGAAACGCAAAAAGGCCATCCG
TCAGGATGGCCTTCTGCTTAGTTTGATGCCTGGCAGTTTATGGCGGGCGTCCTGCCCGCCACCCTCCGGG
CCGTTGCTTCACAACGTTCAAATCCGCTCCCGGCGGATTTGTCCTACTCAGGAGAGCGTTCACCGACAAA
CAACAGATAAAACGAAAGGCCCAGTCTTCCGACTGAGCCTTTCGTTTTATTTGATGCCTGGCAGTTCCCT
ACTCTCGCGTTAACGCTAGCATGGATGTTTTCCCAGTCACGACGTTGTAAAACGACGGCCAGTCTTAAGC
TCGGGCCCGCGTTAACGCTACCATGGAGCTCCAAATAATGATTTTATTTTGACTGATAGTGACCTGTTCG
TTGCAACAAATTGATAAGCAATGCTTTTTTATAATGCCAACTTTGTATAGAAAAGTTGAAATATCAGTTT
TTAAAAAATTAAACCATAAAACAAATAATATAACCCAATTTTTACATCAAACCACAAGAAAAAAATACAT
TTGGGCCCACGGATAAAGAAATTAAAAAAATACATTTTTTAAAGGCGCACCGAATTAAAATTCATTTGGG
TCTTACCGCGTATACCGTACTCCGTTTGTTTGATCATTTTTGTCAGCGCTGGCGGTTGTTTTTTCATTTC
ATTTCTGCTTCAAAGACGTTTTCTCGAATAATTTTTCGTTTATTCTCTTTTTTAAAATTAATTTCTAGCC
GTAAATGTTATAAATTCACCCATTTAACGCAAATTTCATGGTAATCTCATGGAAAAATGCAGTTTCTTTG
TTAAAGAAAGCTTAAATAGCAAAAATTCCCCGACTTTCCCCAAAATCCTGCTCGATTTTCCGTTTTCTCA
TTGTATTCTCTCTTAATTAATTTTATCGATAATCAATTGAATGTTTCAGACAGAGAATGGTCTCAAAGGG
TGAAGAAGATAACATGGCAATTATTAAAGAGTTTATGCGTTTCAAGGTGCATATGGAGGGATCTGTCAAT
GGGCATGAGTTTGAAATTGAAGGTGAAGGAGAAGGCCGACCATATGAGGGAACACAAACCGCAAAACTAA
AGGTAAGTTTAAACATATATATACTAACTAACCCTGATTATTTAAATTTTCAGGTAACTAAAGGCGGACC
ATTACCATTCGCCTGGGACATCCTCTCTCCACAGTTCATGTATGGAAGTAAAGCTTATGTTAAACATCCG
GCAGATATACCAGATTATTTGAAACTTTCATTCCCGGAGGGTTTTAAGTGGGAACGCGTAATGAATTTTG
AAGACGGAGGAGTTGTTACAGTGACGCAAGACTCAAGGTAAGTTTAAACAGTTCGGTACTAACTAACCAT
ACATATTTAAATTTTCAGCCTCCAAGATGGAGAATTTATTTATAAAGTCAAACTTCGAGGAACGAATTTC
CCCTCGGATGGACCTGTTATGCAGAAGAAGACTATGGGATGGGAAGCTTCAAGTGAAAGAATGTACCCTG
AAGACGGTGCTCTTAAGGGAGAGATTAAACAACGTCTTAAATTGAAAGATGGAGGACATTACGATGCTGA
GGTAAGTTTAAACATGATTTTACTAACTAACTAATCTGATTTAAATTTTCAGGTGAAGACAACTTACAAA
GCCAAAAAACCAGTTCAGCTGCCAGGAGCGTACAATGTTAATATTAAACTGGATATCACCTCCCACAACG
AGGATTACACTATCGTTGAGCAATATGAAAGAGCTGAAGGGCGGCACTCGACAGGTGGCATGGATGAATT
GTATAAGGGAGGTGGAGGTGGAGCTTCAAGTTTGTACAAAAAAGTTGAACGAGAAACGTAAAATGATATA
AATATCAATATATTAAATTAGATTTTGCATAAAAAACAGACTACATAATACTGTAAAACACAACATATGC
AGTCACTATGAATCAACTACTTAGATGGTATTAGTGACCTGTAGAATTCGAGCTCTAGAGCTGCAGGGCG
GCCGCGATATCCCCTATAGTGAGTCGTATTACATGGTCATAGCTGTTTCCTGGCAGCTCTGGCCCGTGTC
TCAAAATCTCTGATGTTACATTGCACAAGATAAAAATATATCATCATGAACAATAAAACTGTCTGCTTAC
ATAAACAGTAATACAAGGGGTGTTATGAGCCATATTCAACGGGAAACGTCGAGGCCGCGATTAAATTCCA
ACATGGATGCTGATTTATATGGGTATAAATGGGCTCGCGATAATGTCGGGCAATCAGGTGCGACAATCTA
TCGCTTGTATGGGAAGCCCGATGCGCCAGAGTTGTTTCTGAAACATGGCAAAGGTAGCGTTGCCAATGAT
GTTACAGATGAGATGGTCAGACTAAACTGGCTGACGGAATTTATGCCTCTTCCGACCATCAAGCATTTTA
TCCGTACTCCTGATGATGCATGGTTACTCACCACTGCGATCCCCGGAAAAACAGCATTCCAGGTATTAGA
AGAATATCCTGATTCAGGTGAAAATATTGTTGATGCGCTGGCAGTGTTCCTGCGCCGGTTGCATTCGATT
CCTGTTTGTAATTGTCCTTTTAACAGCGATCGCGTATTTCGTCTCGCTCAGGCGCAATCACGAATGAATA
ACGGTTTGGTTGATGCGAGTGATTTTGATGACGAGCGTAATGGCTGGCCTGTTGAACAAGTCTGGAAAGA
AATGCATAAACTTTTGCCATTCTCACCGGATTCAGTCGTCACTCATGGTGATTTCTCACTTGATAACCTT
ATTTTTGACGAGGGGAAATTAATAGGTTGTATTGATGTTGGACGAGTCGGAATCGCAGACCGATACCAGG
ATCTTGCCATCCTATGGAACTGCCTCGGTGAGTTTTCTCCTTCATTACAGAAACGGCTTTTTCAAAAATA
TGGTATTGATAATCCTGATATGAATAAATTGCAGTTTCATTTGATGCTCGATGAGTTTTTCTAATCAGAA
TTGGTTAATTGGTTGTAACACTGGCAGAGCATTACGCTGACTTGACGGGACGGCGCAAGCTCATGACCAA
AATCCCTTAACGTGAGTTACGCGTCGTTCCACTGAGCGTCAGACCCCGTAGAAAAGATCAAAGGATCTTC
TTGAGATCCTTTTTTTCTGCGCGTAATCTGCTGCTTGCAAACAAAAAAACCACCGCTACCAGCGGTGGTT
TGTTTGCCGGATCAAGAGCTACCAACTCTTTTTCCGAAGGTAACTGGCTTCAGCAGAGCGCAGATACCAA
ATACTGTCCTTCTAGTGTAGCCGTAGTTAGGCCACCACTTCAAGAACTCTGTAGCACCGCCTACATACCT
CGCTCTGCTAATCCTGTTACCAGTGGCTGCTGCCAGTGGCGATAAGTCGTGTCTTACCGGGTTGGACTCA
AGACGATAGTTACCGGATAAGGCGCAGCGGTCGGGCTGAACGGGGGGTTCGTGCACACAGCCCAGCTTGG
AGCGAACGACCTACACCGAACTGAGATACCTACAGCGTGAGCATTGAGAAAGCGCCACGCTTCCCGAAGG
GAGAAAGGCGGACAGGTATCCGGTAAGCGGCAGGGTCGGAACAGGAGAGCGCACGAGGGAGCTTCCAGGG
GGAAACGCCTGGTATCTTTATAGTCCTGTCGGGTTTCGCCACCTCTGACTTGAGCGTCGATTTTTGTGAT
GCTCGTCAGGGGGGCGGAGCCTATGGAAAAACGCCAGCAACGCGGCCTTTTTACGGTTCCTGGCCTTTTG
CTGGCCTTTTGCTCACATGTT
