>Addgene plasmid #22513 | pJA281 | addgene partial sequence | sequence record 28745 | 22513 with M13rev
TCGCGGCCGCCCTGCAGCTCTAGAGCTCGAATTCTACAGGTCACTAATACCATCTAAGTAGTTGGTTCAT
AGTGACTGCATATGTTGTGTTTTACAGTATTATGTAGTCTGTTTTTTATGCAAAATCTAATTTAATATAT
TGATATTTATATCATTTTACGTTTCTCGTTCAACTTTTTTGTACAAACTTGAAGCTCCACCTCCACCTCC
CTTATACAATTCATCCATGCCACCTGTCGAGTGCCGCCCTTCAGCTCTTTCATATTGCTCAACGATAGTG
TAATCCTCGTTGTGGGAGGTGATATCCAGTTTAATATTAACATTGTACGCTCCTGGCAGCTGAACTGGTT
TTTTGGCTTTGTAAGTTGTCTTCACCTGAAAATTTAAATCAGATTAGTTAGTTAGTAAAATCATGTTTAA
ACTTACCTCAGCATCGTAATGTCCTCCATCTTTCAATTTAAGACGTTGTTTAATCTCTCCCTTAAGAGCA
CCGTCTTCAGGGTACATTCTTTCACTTGAAGCTTCCCATCCCATAGTCTTCTTCTGCATAACAGGTCCAT
CCGAGGGGAAATTCGTTCCTCGAAGTTTGACTTTATAAATAAATTCTCCATCTTGGAGGCTGAAAATTTA
AATATGTATGGTTAGTTAGTACCGAACTGTTTAAACTTACCTTGAGTCTTGCGTCACTGTAACAACTCCT
CCGTCTTCAAAATTCATTACGCGTTCCCACTTAAAACCCTCCGGGAATGAAAGTTTCAAATAATCTG
